>Addgene plasmid #207680 | qTAG-N-Blast-miRFP670nano3 | addgene full sequence | sequence record 413745 | Addgene NGS Result
TCGCGCGTTTCGGTGATGACGGTGAAAACCTCTGACACATGCAGCTCCCGGAGACGGTCACAGCTTGTCT
GTAAGCGGATGCCGGGAGCAGACAAGCCCGTCAGGGCGCGTCAGCGGGTGTTGGCGGGTGTCGGGGCTGG
CTTAACTATGCGGCATCAGAGCAGATTGTACTGAGAGTGCACCATATGCGGTGTGAAATACCGCACAGAT
GCGTAAGGAGAAAATACCGCATCAGGCGCCATTCGCCATTCAGGCTGCGCAACTGTTGGGAAGGGCGATC
GGTGCGGGCCTCTTCGCTATTACGCCAGCTGGCGAAAGGGGGATGTGCTGCAAGGCGATTAAGTTGGGTA
ACGCCAGGGTTTTCCCAGTCACGACGTTGTAAAACGACGGCCAGTGAATTCGGCAAGAGCAAGACCGGTA
GCTACCGTTCGTATAGCATACATTATACGAAGTTATCTGCTAGCATGGCCAAGCCTTTGTCTCAAGAAGA
ATCCACCCTCATTGAAAGAGCAACGGCTACAATCAACAGCATCCCCATCTCTGAAGACTACAGCGTCGCC
AGCGCAGCTCTCTCTAGCGACGGCCGCATCTTCACTGGTGTCAATGTATATCATTTTACTGGGGGACCTT
GTGCAGAACTCGTGGTGCTGGGCACTGCTGCTGCTGCGGCAGCTGGCAACCTGACTTGTATCGTCGCGAT
CGGAAATGAGAACAGGGGCATCTTGAGCCCCTGCGGACGGTGCCGACAGGTGCTTCTCGATCTGCATCCT
GGGATCAAAGCCATAGTGAAGGACAGTGATGGACAGCCGACGGCAGTTGGGATTCGTGAATTGCTGCCCT
CTGGTTATGTGTGGGAGGGCGGATCCGGAGCTACTAACTTCAGCCTGCTGAAGCAGGCCGGAGACGTGGA
GGAGAACCCTGGACCTTCTAGAATAACTTCGTATAGCATACATTATACGAACGGTAGCACGCGTGGAGGT
GGCGGTTCCGGCAAGCCCATCCCCAACCCCCTGCTGGGCCTGGACAGCACCGGAGGTGGCGGATCAATGG
CAAACCTGGACAAGATGCTGAACACCACCGTGACCGAGGTGCGCAAGTTCCTGCAAGCAGACAGAGTGTG
CGTGTTCAAGTTCGAGGAAGATTACTCCGGCACCGTCAGCCACGAAGCCGTGGACGACAGATGGATTAGC
ATCCTGAAAACCCAGGTGCAGGACAGATACTTCATGGAAACCAGAGGCGAGGAATACGTCCACGGCAGAT
ACCAGGCCATCGCCGACATCTACACAGCCAATCTGGTCGAGTGCTACAGAGACCTGCTGATCGAGTTTCA
GGTGCGGGCCATTCTGGCTGTCCCCATCCTGCAAGGCAAGAAGCTGTGGGGCCTGCTGGTGGCCCACCAA
CTGGCCGGCCCTCGGGAGTGGCAGACCTGGGAAATCGACTTCCTGAAACAGCAAGCCGTGGTGATGGGCA
TCGCCATCCAGCAGAGCGGTGGAGGCGGATCTCTCGAGGGAGGAAGCGGAGGATCTGGCGGTACCAAGCT
TGGCGTAATCATGGTCATAGCTGTTTCCTGTGTGAAATTGTTATCCGCTCACAATTCCACACAACATACG
AGCCGGAAGCATAAAGTGTAAAGCCTGGGGTGCCTAATGAGTGAGCTAACTCACATTAATTGCGTTGCGC
TCACTGCCCGCTTTCCAGTCGGGAAACCTGTCGTGCCAGCTGCATTAATGAATCGGCCAACGCGCGGGGA
GAGGCGGTTTGCGTATTGGGCGCTCTTCCGCTTCCTCGCTCACTGACTCGCTGCGCTCGGTCGTTCGGCT
GCGGCGAGCGGTATCAGCTCACTCAAAGGCGGTAATACGGTTATCCACAGAATCAGGGGATAACGCAGGA
AAGAACATGTGAGCAAAAGGCCAGCAAAAGGCCAGGAACCGTAAAAAGGCCGCGTTGCTGGCGTTTTTCC
ATAGGCTCCGCCCCCCTGACGAGCATCACAAAAATCGACGCTCAAGTCAGAGGTGGCGAAACCCGACAGG
ACTATAAAGATACCAGGCGTTTCCCCCTGGAAGCTCCCTCGTGCGCTCTCCTGTTCCGACCCTGCCGCTT
ACCGGATACCTGTCCGCCTTTCTCCCTTCGGGAAGCGTGGCGCTTTCTCATAGCTCACGCTGTAGGTATC
TCAGTTCGGTGTAGGTCGTTCGCTCCAAGCTGGGCTGTGTGCACGAACCCCCCGTTCAGCCCGACCGCTG
CGCCTTATCCGGTAACTATCGTCTTGAGTCCAACCCGGTAAGACACGACTTATCGCCACTGGCAGCAGCC
ACTGGTAACAGGATTAGCAGAGCGAGGTATGTAGGCGGTGCTACAGAGTTCTTGAAGTGGTGGCCTAACT
ACGGCTACACTAGAAGAACAGTATTTGGTATCTGCGCTCTGCTGAAGCCAGTTACCTTCGGAAAAAGAGT
TGGTAGCTCTTGATCCGGCAAACAAACCACCGCTGGTAGCGGTGGTTTTTTTGTTTGCAAGCAGCAGATT
ACGCGCAGAAAAAAAGGATCTCAAGAAGATCCTTTGATCTTTTCTACGGGGTCTGACGCTCAGTGGAACG
AAAACTCACGTTAAGGGATTTTGGTCATGAGATTATCAAAAAGGATCTTCACCTAGATCCTTTTAAATTA
AAAATGAAGTTTTAAATCAATCTAAAGTATATATGAGTAAACTTGGTCTGACAGTTACCAATGCTTAATC
AGTGAGGCACCTATCTCAGCGATCTGTCTATTTCGTTCATCCATAGTTGCCTGACTCCCCGTCGTGTAGA
TAACTACGATACGGGAGGGCTTACCATCTGGCCCCAGTGCTGCAATGATACCGCGAGACCCACGCTCACC
GGCTCCAGATTTATCAGCAATAAACCAGCCAGCCGGAAGGGCCGAGCGCAGAAGTGGTCCTGCAACTTTA
TCCGCCTCCATCCAGTCTATTAATTGTTGCCGGGAAGCTAGAGTAAGTAGTTCGCCAGTTAATAGTTTGC
GCAACGTTGTTGCCATTGCTACAGGCATCGTGGTGTCACGCTCGTCGTTTGGTATGGCTTCATTCAGCTC
CGGTTCCCAACGATCAAGGCGAGTTACATGATCCCCCATGTTGTGCAAAAAAGCGGTTAGCTCCTTCGGT
CCTCCGATCGTTGTCAGAAGTAAGTTGGCCGCAGTGTTATCACTCATGGTTATGGCAGCACTGCATAATT
CTCTTACTGTCATGCCATCCGTAAGATGCTTTTCTGTGACTGGTGAGTACTCAACCAAGTCATTCTGAGA
ATAGTGTATGCGGCGACCGAGTTGCTCTTGCCCGGCGTCAATACGGGATAATACCGCGCCACATAGCAGA
ACTTTAAAAGTGCTCATCATTGGAAAACGTTCTTCGGGGCGAAAACTCTCAAGGATCTTACCGCTGTTGA
GATCCAGTTCGATGTAACCCACTCGTGCACCCAACTGATCTTCAGCATCTTTTACTTTCACCAGCGTTTC
TGGGTGAGCAAAAACAGGAAGGCAAAATGCCGCAAAAAAGGGAATAAGGGCGACACGGAAATGTTGAATA
CTCATACTCTTCCTTTTTCAATATTATTGAAGCATTTATCAGGGTTATTGTCTCATGAGCGGATACATAT
TTGAATGTATTTAGAAAAATAAACAAATAGGGGTTCCGCGCACATTTCCCCGAAAAGTGCCACCTGACGT
CTAAGAAACCATTATTATCATGACATTAACCTATAAAAATAGGCGTATCACGAGGCCCTTTCGTC
Features (pLannotate 1.2.2; 14 found; start..end, strand, type, name):
    137..236     +  misc_feature   bom (fragment): basis of mobility region from pBR322
    242..399     -  CDS            lacZα (fragment): LacZα fragment of β-galactosidase; lacZ fragment
    423..456     +  protein_bind   lox71: Left element (LE) mutant of loxP (Araki et al., 2010). Cre-mediated recombination occurs in the 8-bp core sequence (GCATACAT). Cre recombinase
    465..860     +  CDS            BSD: blasticidin S deaminase; Aspergillus terreus BSD; confers resistance to blasticidin
    933..966     +  protein_bind   lox66: Right element (RE) mutant of loxP (Araki et al., 2010). Cre-mediated recombination occurs in the 8-bp core sequence (GCATACAT). Cre recombinase
   1047..1487    +  CDS            miRFP670nano: miRFP670nano is a basic (constitutively fluorescent) near ir fluorescent protein published in 2019, derived from Nostoc punctiforme. It has very low acid sensitivity. It requires the cofactor biliverdin for fluorescence.
   1578..1594    -  protein_bind   lac operator: The lac repressor binds to the lac operator to inhibit transcription in E. coli. This inhibition can be relieved by adding lactose or isopropyl-β-D-thiogalactopyranoside (IPTG). lac repressor encoded by lacI
   1602..1632    -  promoter       lac promoter: promoter for the E. coli lac operon
   1647..1668    -  protein_bind   CAP binding site: CAP binding activates transcription in the presence of cAMP. E. coli catabolite activator protein
   1681..1773    -  CDS            lacI (fragment): lac repressor; lacI; The lac repressor binds to the lac operator to inhibit transcription in E. coli. This inhibition can be relieved by adding lactose or isopropyl-β-D-thiogalactopyranoside (IPTG).
   1956..2544    -  rep_origin     ori: high-copy-number ColE1/pMB1/pBR322/pUC origin of replication
   2715..3575    -  CDS            AmpR: β-lactamase; bla; confers resistance to ampicillin, carbenicillin, and related antibiotics
   3576..3680    -  promoter       AmpR promoter: bla
   3775..35      +  CDS            rop (fragment) (across the origin): Rop protein, which maintains plasmids at low copy number; rop
