[The description below was written by a language model from this plasmid's Addgene catalogue record and pLannotate feature annotations shown in this document.]
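Description:
qTAG-N-Blast-miRFP670nano3 is an empty donor-cassette plasmid from the qTAG scaffold for CRISPR-based endogenous tagging in mammalian cells. It is built on pUC19, so it is propagated in E. coli from the high-copy ColE1/pUC origin and selected through the β-lactamase (AmpR) gene and its own promoter. Remnants of the pUC19 lac region (lacZα fragment, lac promoter, operator and CAP site) flank the cassette, and small bom, rop and lacI fragments are also annotated as backbone residue. The sequenced record is 3,775 nt.

The payload is a promoterless tagging module meant for knock-in at the N-terminus of a target gene. It consists of a blasticidin S deaminase (BSD) coding sequence bracketed by lox71 and lox66 sites in the same orientation, followed by the near-infrared fluorescent protein. The feature table labels this protein miRFP670nano, whereas the catalogue names it as the miRFP670nano3 variant. It requires biliverdin as a cofactor. According to the stated purpose, the two coding sequences are linked as a Blast-2A-miRFP670nano3 unit, although the 2A element itself is not annotated in the feature table. No mammalian promoter is annotated, which suggests that expression depends on in-frame integration at the endogenous locus. The 2A would then separate the resistance protein from the fluorescently tagged gene product. The flanking mutant lox sites should permit later Cre-mediated excision of the blasticidin marker.

No gene insert is present. Users add gene-specific homology arms on either side of the cassette to create a homology-directed repair template, then enrich edited cells with blasticidin.
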