Addgene plasmid #207680: qTAG-N-Blast-miRFP670nano3
Purpose: (Empty Backbone) Empty N-terminus donor cassette. Integrate homology arms to target the N-terminus insertion of a Blast-2A-miRFP670nano3 cassette
Depositing lab: Laurence Pelletier. Depositing organization: Sinai Health System. Publication: qTAG: an adaptable plasmid scaffold for CRISPR-based endogenous tagging. Philip R, Sharma A, Matellan L, Erpf AC, Hsu WH, Tkach JM, Wyatt HDM, Pelletier L. EMBO J. 2024 Dec 12. doi: 10.1038/s44318-024-00337-5. PubMed 39668248.
Backbone
  Vector backbone: pUC19
  Backbone manufacturer: Invitrogen
  Backbone size (bp): 2686
  Vector type: Mammalian Expression, CRISPR ; Donor Cassette
  Selectable markers: Blasticidin
Growth in bacteria
  Bacterial resistance: Ampicillin, 100 μg/mL
  Growth temperature: 37°C
  Growth strain: DH5alpha
  Copy number: High Copy
Gene/Insert
  Gene/Insert name: None
Terms and licenses: Academic/Nonprofit Terms; Industry Terms: Not Available to Industry
Depositor comments: Please visit https://www.biorxiv.org/content/10.1101/2023.11.01.565029v3 for bioRxiv preprint.
How to cite: qTAG-N-Blast-miRFP670nano3 was a gift from Laurence Pelletier (Addgene plasmid # 207680 ; http://n2t.net/addgene:207680 ; RRID:Addgene_207680)
